>Addgene plasmid #157409 | pD649-HAsp-ADGRL4-COMP5AP-AviTag-9xHis | depositor full sequence | sequence record 303927 | Full Sequence
TTTCAATATTATTGAAGCATTTATCAGGGTTATTGTCTCATGAGCGGATACATATTTGAATGTATTTAGA
AAAATAAACAAATAGGGGTCAGTGTTACAACCAATTAACCAATTCTGAACATTATCGCGAGCCCATTTAT
ACCTGAATATGGCTCATAACACCCCTTGCTCATGACCAAAATCCCTTAACGTGAGTTACGCGCGCGTCGT
TCCACTGAGCGTCAGACCCCGTAGAAAAGATCAAAGGATCTTCTTGAGATCCTTTTTTTCTGCGCGTAAT
CTGCTGCTTGCAAACAAAAAAACCACCGCTACCAGCGGTGGTTTGTTTGCCGGATCAAGAGCTACCAACT
CTTTTTCCGAAGGTAACTGGCTTCAGCAGAGCGCAGATACCAAATACTGTTCTTCTAGTGTAGCCGTAGT
TAGCCCACCACTTCAAGAACTCTGTAGCACCGCCTACATACCTCGCTCTGCTAATCCTGTTACCAGTGGC
TGCTGCCAGTGGCGATAAGTCGTGTCTTACCGGGTTGGACTCAAGACGATAGTTACCGGATAAGGCGCAG
CGGTCGGGCTGAACGGGGGGTTCGTGCACACAGCCCAGCTTGGAGCGAACGACCTACACCGAACTGAGAT
ACCTACAGCGTGAGCTATGAGAAAGCGCCACGCTTCCCGAAGGGAGAAAGGCGGACAGGTATCCGGTAAG
CGGCAGGGTCGGAACAGGAGAGCGCACGAGGGAGCTTCCAGGGGGAAACGCCTGGTATCTTTATAGTCCT
GTCGGGTTTCGCCACCTCTGACTTGAGCGTCGATTTTTGTGATGCTCGTCAGGGGGGCGGAGCCTATGGA
AAAACGCCAGCAACGCGGCCTTTTTACGGTTCCTGGCCTTTTGCTGGCCTTTTGCTCACATGTTCTTTCC
TGCGTTATCCCCTGATTCTGTGGATAACCGTATTACCGCCTTTGAGTGAGCTGATACCGCTCGCCGCAGC
CGAACGACCGAGCGCAGCGAGTCAGTGAGCGAGGAAGCGGAAGGCGAGAGTAGGGAACTGCCAGGCATCA
AACTAAGCAGAAGGCCCCTGACGGATGGCCTTTTTGCGTTTCTACAAACTCTTTCTGTGTTGTAAAACGA
CGGCCAGTCTTAAGCTCGGGCCCCCTGGGCGGTTCTGATAACGAGTAATCGTTAATCCGCAAATAACGTA
AAAACCCGCTTCGGCGGGTTTTTTTATGGGGGGAGTTTAGGGAAAGAGCATTTGTCAGAATATTTAAGGG
CGCCTGTCACTTTGCTTGATATATGAGAATTATTTAACCTTATAAATGAGAAAAAAGCAACGCACTTTAA
ATAAGATACGTTGCTTTTTCGATTGATGAACACCTATAATTAAACTATTCATCTATTATTTATGATTTTT
TGTATATACAATATTTCTAGTTTGTTAAAGAGAATTAAGAAAATAAATCTCGAAAATAATAAAGGGAAAA
TCAGTTTTTGATATCAAAATTATACATGTCAACGATAATACAAAATATAATACAAACTATAAGATGTTAT
CAGTATTTATTATCATTTAGAATAAATTTTGTGTCGCCCTTAATTGTGAGCGGATAACAATTACGAGCTT
CATGCACAGTGGCGTTGACTCAATATTGGCCATTAGCCATATTATTCATTGGTTATATAGCATAAATCAA
TATTGGCTATTGGCCATTGCATACGTTGTATCTATATCATAATATGTACATTTATATTGGCTCATGTCCA
ATATGACCGCCATGTTGGCATTGATTATTGACTAGTTATTAATAGTAATCAATTACGGGGTCATTAGTTC
ATAGCCCATATATGGAGTTCCGCGTTACATAACTTACGGTAAATGGCCCGCCTGGCTGACCGCCCAACGA
CCCCCGCCCATTGACGTCAATAATGACGTATGTTCCCATAGTAACGCCAATAGGGACTTTCCATTGACGT
CAATGGGTGGAGTATTTACGGTAAACTGCCCACTTGGCAGTACATCAAGTGTATCATATGCCAAGTACGC
CCCCTATTGACGTCAATGACGGTAAATGGCCCGCCTGGCATTATGCCCAGTACATGACCTTATGGGACTT
TCCTACTTGGCAGTACATCTACGTATTAGTCATCGCTATTACCATGGTGATGCGGTTTTGGCAGTACATC
AATGGGCGTGGATAGCGGTTTGACTCACGGGGATTTCCAAGTCTCCACCCCATTGACGTCAATGGGAGTT
TGTTTTGGCACCAAAATCAACGGGACTTTCCAAAATGTCGTAACAACTCCGCCCCATTGACGCAAATGGG
CGGTAGGCGTGTACGGTGGGAGGTCTATATAAGCAGAGCTCGTTTAGTGAACCGTCAGATCGCCTGGAGA
CGCCATCCACGCTGTTTTGACCTCCATAGAAGACACCGGGACCGATCCAGCCTCCGCGGCCGGGAACGGT
GCATTGGAACGCGGATTCCCCGTGCCAAGAGTGACGTAAGTACCGCCTATAGAGTCTATAGGCCCACCCC
CTTGGCTTCGTTAGAACGCGGCTACAATTAATACATAACCTTATGTATCATACACATACGATTTAGGTGA
CACTATAGAATAACATCCACTTTGCCTTTCTCTCCACAGGTGTCCACTCCCAGGTCCAACTGCACCTCGG
TTCTATCGAAAACGCGCCTGCTAGCGCCACCATGAAGACCATCATTGCCCTGAGCTACATCTTCTGCCTG
GTGTTCGCTGCGGCCGCCCAGAATTGCACCAAGACACCCTGTCTGCCCAACGCCAAGTGCGAGATCAGAA
ACGGCATCGAGGCCTGCTACTGCAACATGGGCTTTAGCGGCAACGGCGTGACCATCTGCGAGGACGATAA
CGAGTGCGGCAATCTGACCCAGAGCTGCGGCGAGAATGCCAACTGCACAAATACCGAGGGCAGCTACTAC
TGTATGTGCGTGCCCGGCTTCAGAAGCAGCAGCAACCAGGACCGGTTCATCACCAACGATGGCACCGTGT
GCATCGAGAACGTGAACGCCAACTGCCACCTGGACAACGTGTGTATCGCCGCCAACATCAACAAGACCCT
GACCAAGATCCGGTCCATCAAAGAACCCGTGGCTCTGCTGCAAGAGGTGTACAGAAACTCCGTGACCGAT
CTGAGCCCCACCGACATCATCACCTACATCGAGATCCTGGCCGAGAGCAGCAGCCTGCTGGGCTACAAGA
ACAACACCATCAGCGCCAAGGATACCCTGAGCAACAGCACCCTGACCGAGTTCGTGAAAACCGTGAACAA
CTTCGTGCAGCGGGACACCTTCGTCGTGTGGGATAAGCTGAGCGTGAACCACAGACGGACCCACCTGACA
AAGCTGATGCACACCGTGGAACAGGCCACACTGAGAATCAGCCAGAGCTTCCAGAAAACCACCGAGTTTG
ACACCAACTCCACCGATATCGCCCTGAAGGTGTTCTTCTTCGACTCCTACAACATGAAGCACATTCACCC
GCACATGAACATGGACGGCGACTACATCAACATCTTCCCCAAGCGGAAGGCCGCCTACGACAGCAATGGA
AATGTGGCCGTGGCCTTCGTGTACTACAAGAGCATCGGCCCTCTGCTGAGCAGCTCCGACAACTTCCTGC
TGAAGCCCCAGAACTACGACAACAGCGAGGAAGAGGAACGGGTCATCAGCAGCGTGATCAGCGTGTCCAT
GAGCAGCAATCCTCCAACACTGTACGAGCTGGAAAAGATCACCTTCACACTGAGCCACCGGAAAGTGACC
GACCGGTACAGATCCCTGTGCGCCTTCTGGAACTACAGCCCCGACACCATGAATGGCAGCTGGTCTAGCG
AGGGCTGCGAGCTGACATACAGCAACGAGACACACACCAGCTGCAGATGCAACCACCTGACTCACTTCGC
CATCCTGATGAGCAGCGGCCCTAGCATCGGCATCAAGGACTACAACATCCTGACCAGGATCACCCAAGGC
GCGCCGGAAGATCAAGTTGATCCAAGATTGATTGATGGCAAGGGCGGATCTCTGGAGGTGCTGTTCCAGG
GACCAGGCGGAAGCGGCAATCCCGGCGGCGATCTGGCCCCCCAGATGCTGCGCGAGCTGCAGGAGACCAA
TGCCGCCCTGCAGGACGTGCGCGAGCTGCTGCGCCACCGCGTGAAGGAGATCACCTTCCTGAAGAACACC
GTGATGGAGTGCGACGCCTGCGGTATGCAGCCCTCTAGAGGCTCCGGCTCCATCATCCCAGTTGAGGAGG
AGAACCCGGACTTCTGGAACCGCGAGGCAGCCGAGGCCCTGGGTGCCGCCAAGAAGCTGCAGCCTGCACA
GACAGCCGCCAAGAACCTCATCATCTTCCTGGGCGATGGGATGGGGGTGTCTACGGTGACAGCTGCCAGG
ATCCTAAAAGGGCAGAAGAAGGACAAACTGGGGCCTGAGATACCCCTGGCCATGGACCGCTTCCCATATG
TGGCTCTGTCCAAGACATACAATGTAGACAAACATGTGCCAGACAGTGGAGCCACAGCCACGGCCTACCT
GTGCGGGGTCAAGGGCAACTTCCAGACCATTGGCTTGAGTGCAGCCGCCCGCTTTAACCAGTGCAACACG
ACACGCGGCAACGAGGTCATCTCCGTGATGAATCGGGCCAAGAAAGCAGGGAAGTCAGTGGGAGTGGTAA
CCACCACACGAGTGCAGCACGCCTCGCCAGCCGGCACCTACGCCCACACGGTGAACCGCAACTGGTACTC
GGACGCCGACGTGCCTGCCTCGGCCCGCCAGGAGGGGTGCCAGGACATCGCTACGCAGCTCATCTCCAAC
ATGGACATTGACGTGATCCTAGGTGGAGGCCGAAAGTACATGTTTCGCATGGGAACCCCAGACCCTGAGT
ACCCAGATGACTACAGCCAAGGTGGGACCAGGCTGGACGGGAAGAATCTGGTGCAGGAATGGCTGGCGAA
GCGCCAGGGTGCCCGGTATGTGTGGAACCGCACTGAGCTCATGCAGGCTTCCCTGGACCCGTCTGTGACC
CATCTCATGGGTCTCTTTGAGCCTGGAGACATGAAATACGAGATCCACCGAGACTCCACACTGGACCCCT
CCCTGATGGAGATGACAGAGGCTGCCCTGCGCCTGCTGAGCAGGAACCCCCGCGGCTTCTTCCTCTTCGT
GGAGGGTGGTCGCATCGACCATGGTCATCATGAAAGCAGGGCTTACCGGGCACTGACTGAGACGATCATG
TTCGACGACGCCATTGAGAGGGCGGGCCAGCTCACCAGCGAGGAGGACACGCTGAGCCTCGTCACTGCCG
ACCACTCCCACGTCTTCTCCTTCGGAGGCTACCCCCTGCGAGGGAGCTCCATCTTCGGGCTGGCCCCTGG
CAAGGCCCGGGACAGGAAGGCCTACACGGTCCTCCTATACGGAAACGGTCCAGGCTATGTGCTCAAGGAC
GGCGCCCGGCCGGATGTTACCGAGAGCGAGAGCGGGAGCCCCGAGTATCGGCAGCAGTCAGCAGTGCCCC
TGGACGAAGAGACCCACGCAGGCGAGGACGTGGCGGTGTTCGCGCGCGGCCCGCAGGCGCACCTGGTTCA
CGGCGTGCAGGAGCAGACCTTCATAGCGCACGTCATGGCCTTCGCCGCCTGCCTGGAGCCCTACACCGCC
TGCGACCTGGCGCCCCCCGCCGGCACCACCGACGCCGCGCACCCGGGTGGCGGAGGACTGAACGACATCT
TCGAGGCTCAGAAAATCGAATGGCACGAACATCACCATCACCATCACCATCACCATTAAGGCCGGCCTGT
AGTCACTGGCACAACGCGTTACCCGGTAAGCCAATCGGGTATACACGGTCGTCATACTGCAGACAGGGTT
CTTCTACTTTGCAAGATAGTCTTGAGTAGTAAAATAAATAGATAGAGAAAATCAGCCTCGACTGTGCCTT
CTAGTTGCCAGCCATCTGTTGTTTGCCCCTCCCCCGTGCCTTCCTTGACCCTGGAAGGTGCCACTCCCAC
TGTCCTTTCCTAATAAAATGAGGAAATTGCATCACAACACTCAACCCTATCTCGGTCTATTCTTTTGATT
TATAAGGGATTTTGCCGATTTCGGCCTATTGGTTAAAAAATGAGCTGATTTAACAAAAATTTAACGCGAA
TTAATTCTGTGGAATGTGTGTCAGTTAGGGTGTGGAAAGTCCCCAGGCTCCCCAGCAGGCAGAAGTATGC
AAAGCATGCATCTCAATTAGTCAGCAACCAGGTGTGGAAAGTCCCCAGGCTCCCCAGCAGGCAGAAGTAT
GCAAAGCATGCATCTCAATTAGTCAGCAACCATAGTCCCGCCCCTAACTCCGCCCATCCCGCCCCTAACT
CCGCCCAGTTCCGCCCATTCTCCGCCCCATGGCTGACTAATTTTTTTTATTTATGCAGAGGCCGAGGCCG
CCTCTGCCTCTGAGCTATTCCAGAAGTAGTGAGGAGGCTTTTTTGGAGGCCTAGGCTTTTGCAAAAAGCT
CCCGGGAGCTTGTATATCCATTTTCGGATCTGATCAGCACGTGTTGACAATTAATCATCGGCATAGTATA
TCGGCATAGTATAATACGACAAGGTGAGGAACTAAACCATGACCGAGTACAAGCCCACGGTGCGCCTCGC
CACCCGCGACGACGTCCCCAGGGCCGTACGCACCCTCGCCGCCGCGTTCGCCGACTACCCCGCCACGCGC
CACACCGTCGATCCGGACCGCCACATCGAGCGGGTCACCGAGCTGCAAGAACTCTTCCTCACGCGCGTCG
GGCTCGACATCGGCAAGGTGTGGGTCGCGGACGACGGCGCCGCGGTGGCGGTCTGGACCACGCCGGAGAG
CGTCGAAGCGGGGGCGGTGTTCGCCGAGATCGGCCCGCGCATGGCCGAGTTGAGCGGTTCCCGGCTGGCC
GCGCAGCAACAGATGGAAGGCCTCCTGGCGCCGCACCGGCCCAAGGAGCCCGCGTGGTTCCTGGCCACCG
TCGGCGTCTCGCCCGACCACCAGGGCAAGGGTCTGGGCAGCGCCGTCGTGCTCCCCGGAGTGGAGGCGGC
CGAGCGCGCCGGGGTGCCCGCCTTCCTGGAGACATCCGCGCCCCGCAACCTCCCCTTCTACGAGCGGCTC
GGCTTCACCGTCACCGCCGACGTCGAGGTGCCCGAAGGACCGCGCACCTGGTGCATGACCCGCAAGCCCG
GTGCCTGACACGTGCTACGAGATTTCGATTCCACCGCCGCCTTCTATGAAAGGTTGGGCTTCGGAATCGT
TTTCCGGGACGCCGGCTGGATGATCCTCCAGCGCGGGGATCTCATGCTGGAGTTCTTCGCCCACCCCAAC
TTGTTTATTGCAGCTTATAATGGTTACAAATAAAGCAATAGCATCACAAATTTCACAAATAAAGCATTTT
TTTCACTGCATTCTAGTTGTGGTTTGTCCAAACTCATCAATGTATCTTATCATGTCTGTATACCGTCGAC
CTCTAGCTAGAGCTTGGCGTAATCATGGTCATTACCAATGCTTAATCAGTGAGGCACCTATCTCAGCGAT
CTGTCTATTTCGTTCATCCATAGTTGCCTGACTCCCCGTCGTGTAGATAACTACGATACGGGAGGGCTTA
CCATCTGGCCCCAGCGCTGCGATGATACCGCGAGAACCACGCTCACCGGCTCCGGATTTATCAGCAATAA
ACCAGCCAGCCGGAAGGGCCGAGCGCAGAAGTGGTCCTGCAACTTTATCCGCCTCCATCCAGTCTATTAA
TTGTTGCCGGGAAGCTAGAGTAAGTAGTTCGCCAGTTAATAGTTTGCGCAACGTTGTTGCCATCGCTACA
GGCATCGTGGTGTCACGCTCGTCGTTTGGTATGGCTTCATTCAGCTCCGGTTCCCAACGATCAAGGCGAG
TTACATGATCCCCCATGTTGTGCAAAAAAGCGGTTAGCTCCTTCGGTCCTCCGATCGTTGTCAGAAGTAA
GTTGGCCGCAGTGTTATCACTCATGGTTATGGCAGCACTGCATAATTCTCTTACTGTCATGCCATCCGTA
AGATGCTTTTCTGTGACTGGTGAGTACTCAACCAAGTCATTCTGAGAATAGTGTATGCGGCGACCGAGTT
GCTCTTGCCCGGCGTCAATACGGGATAATACCGCGCCACATAGCAGAACTTTAAAAGTGCTCATCATTGG
AAAACGTTCTTCGGGGCGAAAACTCTCAAGGATCTTACCGCTGTTGAGATCCAGTTCGATGTAACCCACT
CGTGCACCCAACTGATCTTCAGCATCTTTTACTTTCACCAGCGTTTCTGGGTGAGCAAAAACAGGAAGGC
AAAATGCCGCAAAAAAGGGAATAAGGGCGACACGGAAATGTTGAATACTCATATTCTTCCTT
Features (pLannotate 1.2.2; 24 found; start..end, strand, type, name):
    119..143     -  CDS            KanR (fragment): aminoglycoside phosphotransferase; aph(3')-Ia; confers resistance to kanamycin
    254..842     +  rep_origin     ori: high-copy-number ColE1/pMB1/pBR322/pUC origin of replication
   1067..1084    +  terminator     rrnB T2 terminator (fragment): transcription terminator T2 from the E. coli rrnB gene
   1109..1128    -  CDS            lacZα (fragment): LacZα fragment of β-galactosidase; lacZ fragment
   1584..1600    +  protein_bind   lac operator: The lac repressor binds to the lac operator to inhibit transcription in E. coli. This inhibition can be relieved by adding lactose or isopropyl-β-D-thiogalactopyranoside (IPTG). lac repressor encoded by lacI
   1843..2146    +  enhancer       CMV enhancer: human cytomegalovirus immediate early enhancer
   2147..2350    +  promoter       CMV promoter: human cytomegalovirus (CMV) immediate early promoter
   2486..2529    +  intron         CMV intron (fragment): modified intron A from human cytomegalovirus
   2581..2599    +  promoter       SP6 promoter: promoter for bacteriophage SP6 RNA polymerase
   2603..2640    +  CDS            IgH signal sequence (fragment): signal sequence from the mouse immunoglobulin heavy chain variable region
   2749..3987    +  CDS            ADGRL4 (fragment): AGRL4_HUMAN - Also known as ELTD1, ETL. Experimental evidence at protein level: Swiss-Prot protein existence level 1. Endothelial orphan receptor that acts as a key regulator of angiogenesis. From Homo sapiens (Human).
   4084..4263    +  CDS            Comp (fragment): COMP_RAT - Experimental evidence at protein level: Swiss-Prot protein existence level 1. May play a role in the structural integrity of cartilage via its interaction with other extracellular matrix proteins such as the collagens and fibronectin. Can mediate the interaction of chondrocytes with the cartilage extracellular matrix through interaction with cell surface integrin receptors. Could play a role in the pathogenesis of osteoarthritis. Potent suppressor of apoptosis in both primary chondrocytes and transformed cells. Suppresses apoptosis by blocking the activation of caspase-3 and by indu
   4251..5703    +  CDS            SEAP (fragment): secreted alkaline phosphatase from human placenta The natural enzyme has a C-terminal transmembrane sequence that is replaced by a GPI anchor.
   5728..5769    +  CDS            AviTag™ (fragment): peptide tag that allows for enzymatic biotinylation
   5773..5796    +  CDS            8xHis: 8xHis affinity tag
   5942..6053    +  polyA_signal   bGH poly(A) signal: bovine growth hormone polyadenylation signal
   6054..6162    +  rep_origin     f1 ori (fragment): f1 bacteriophage origin of replication; arrow indicates direction of (+) strand synthesis
   6176..6505    +  promoter       SV40 promoter: SV40 enhancer and early promoter
   6553..6600    +  promoter       EM7 promoter: synthetic bacterial promoter&nbsp
   6619..7218    +  CDS            PuroR (fragment): puromycin N-acetyltransferase; pac from Streptomyces; confers resistance to puromycin
   7228..7353    +  CDS            ble (fragment): BLE_KLEPN - Experimental evidence at protein level: Swiss-Prot protein existence level 1. Binding protein with a strong affinity to the bleomycin family of antibiotics. Binds to CL990; an antimitotic-antibiotic compound. From Klebsiella pneumoniae.
   7348..7469    +  polyA_signal   SV40 poly(A) signal: SV40 polyadenylation signal
   7522..8382    -  CDS            AmpR: β-lactamase; bla; confers resistance to ampicillin, carbenicillin, and related antibiotics
   8385..89      -  promoter       AmpR promoter (fragment) (across the origin): bla
