[The description below was written by a language model from this plasmid's Addgene catalogue record and pLannotate feature annotations shown in this document.]
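Description:
pD649-HAsp-ADGRL4-COMP5AP-AviTag-9xHis is a mammalian expression plasmid built on the pD649 backbone for producing a secreted, multimerised form of the extracellular domain of human ADGRL4 (also known as ELTD1 or ETL), an adhesion-type orphan receptor of endothelial cells. It is propagated in E. coli as a high-copy plasmid through a ColE1/pUC-type origin and selected with ampicillin via the β-lactamase gene. The feature table also shows an SV40 promoter/EM7 promoter cassette driving a puromycin N-acetyltransferase coding sequence, followed by an SV40 polyadenylation signal, which could provide puromycin selection in mammalian cells, although the record does not say whether it is used that way. Short kanamycin-resistance, lacZα, ble and f1 origin matches are only backbone remnants.

Expression is driven by the CMV enhancer and immediate-early promoter, followed by a fragment of CMV intron A. An SP6 promoter lies just upstream of the open reading frame and also serves as a sequencing primer site. The name indicates an HA signal peptide (HAsp), while the automated annotation labels a partial match in this region as an immunoglobulin heavy chain signal sequence. In either case, a leader directs the product into the secretory pathway. The 1,239 bp ADGRL4 ectodomain fragment, cloned between retained NotI and AscI sites, is fused in frame at its C terminus to a rat COMP coiled-coil segment, which drives pentamerisation, then to human placental alkaline phosphatase, an AviTag for enzymatic biotinylation, and a polyhistidine tag (9xHis by name, annotated as 8xHis). Transcription ends at a bGH polyadenylation signal.

The pentameric, enzymatically detectable protein is suited to avidity-based binding assays, and it belongs to a collection made for screening interactions among human cell-surface proteins. The depositor notes that some plasmids in the collection may carry an IS4-like transposase insertion upstream of the CMV promoter. None is annotated here.
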