Addgene plasmid #157409: pD649-HAsp-ADGRL4-COMP5AP-AviTag-9xHis
Purpose: Mammalian expression of cell-surface protein extracellular domain fused to COMP5AP-AviTag-9xHis. Protein is secreted from cells.
Depositing lab: Chris Garcia. Depositing organization: Stanford University. Publication: A Human IgSF Cell-Surface Interactome Reveals a Complex Network of Protein-Protein Interactions. Wojtowicz WM, Vielmetter J, Fernandes RA, Siepe DH, Eastman CL, Chisholm GB, Cox S, Klock H, Anderson PW, Rue SM, Miller JJ, Glaser SM, Bragstad ML, Vance J, Lam AW, Lesley SA, Zinn K, Garcia KC. Cell. 2020 Aug 20;182(4):1027-1043.e17. doi: 10.1016/j.cell.2020.07.025. PubMed 32822567.
Backbone
  Vector backbone: pD649
  Backbone size w/o insert (bp): 7153
  Vector type: Mammalian Expression
Growth in bacteria
  Bacterial resistance: Ampicillin, 100 μg/mL
  Growth temperature: 37°C
  Growth strain: DH5alpha
  Copy number: High Copy
Gene/Insert
  Gene/Insert name: ADGRL4 (alt name: AGRL4)
  Species: H. sapiens (human)
  Insert size (bp): 1239
  Entrez Gene: ADGRL4 (a.k.a. ELTD1, ETL, KPG_003)
  Promoter: CMV/SP6
  Tag / fusion protein: COMP5AP-AviTag-9xHis (C terminal on backbone)
  Cloning method: Restriction Enzyme; 5′ cloning site GCGGCCGC (not destroyed); 3′ cloning site GGCGCGCC (not destroyed)
  Sequencing primers: 5′ ATTTAGGTGACACTATAG; 3′ CGTCGCACTCCATCACGGTG
Resource information
  A portion of this plasmid was derived from a plasmid made by: synthesis by ThermoFisher
Terms and licenses: Academic/Nonprofit Terms; Industry Terms: Not Available to Industry
Depositor comments: Some plasmids in this collection may have an IS4-like element ISVsa5 family transposase upstream of the CMV promoter.
How to cite: pD649-HAsp-ADGRL4-COMP5AP-AviTag-9xHis was a gift from Chris Garcia (Addgene plasmid # 157409 ; http://n2t.net/addgene:157409 ; RRID:Addgene_157409)
