>Addgene plasmid #157409 | pD649-HAsp-ADGRL4-COMP5AP-AviTag-9xHis | depositor partial sequence | sequence record 303928 | insert (extracellular domain)
CAGAATTGCACCAAGACACCCTGTCTGCCCAACGCCAAGTGCGAGATCAGAAACGGCATCGAGGCCTGCT
ACTGCAACATGGGCTTTAGCGGCAACGGCGTGACCATCTGCGAGGACGATAACGAGTGCGGCAATCTGAC
CCAGAGCTGCGGCGAGAATGCCAACTGCACAAATACCGAGGGCAGCTACTACTGTATGTGCGTGCCCGGC
TTCAGAAGCAGCAGCAACCAGGACCGGTTCATCACCAACGATGGCACCGTGTGCATCGAGAACGTGAACG
CCAACTGCCACCTGGACAACGTGTGTATCGCCGCCAACATCAACAAGACCCTGACCAAGATCCGGTCCAT
CAAAGAACCCGTGGCTCTGCTGCAAGAGGTGTACAGAAACTCCGTGACCGATCTGAGCCCCACCGACATC
ATCACCTACATCGAGATCCTGGCCGAGAGCAGCAGCCTGCTGGGCTACAAGAACAACACCATCAGCGCCA
AGGATACCCTGAGCAACAGCACCCTGACCGAGTTCGTGAAAACCGTGAACAACTTCGTGCAGCGGGACAC
CTTCGTCGTGTGGGATAAGCTGAGCGTGAACCACAGACGGACCCACCTGACAAAGCTGATGCACACCGTG
GAACAGGCCACACTGAGAATCAGCCAGAGCTTCCAGAAAACCACCGAGTTTGACACCAACTCCACCGATA
TCGCCCTGAAGGTGTTCTTCTTCGACTCCTACAACATGAAGCACATTCACCCGCACATGAACATGGACGG
CGACTACATCAACATCTTCCCCAAGCGGAAGGCCGCCTACGACAGCAATGGAAATGTGGCCGTGGCCTTC
GTGTACTACAAGAGCATCGGCCCTCTGCTGAGCAGCTCCGACAACTTCCTGCTGAAGCCCCAGAACTACG
ACAACAGCGAGGAAGAGGAACGGGTCATCAGCAGCGTGATCAGCGTGTCCATGAGCAGCAATCCTCCAAC
ACTGTACGAGCTGGAAAAGATCACCTTCACACTGAGCCACCGGAAAGTGACCGACCGGTACAGATCCCTG
TGCGCCTTCTGGAACTACAGCCCCGACACCATGAATGGCAGCTGGTCTAGCGAGGGCTGCGAGCTGACAT
ACAGCAACGAGACACACACCAGCTGCAGATGCAACCACCTGACTCACTTCGCCATCCTGATGAGCAGCGG
CCCTAGCATCGGCATCAAGGACTACAACATCCTGACCAGGATCACCCAA
